Addgene plasmid #70208: pBEST-p15A-J23102-deGFP-T500 (132p)
Purpose: Promoter panel
Depositing lab: Richard Murray. Depositing organization: California Institute of Technology. Publication: Linear DNA for rapid prototyping of synthetic biological circuits in an Escherichia coli based TX-TL cell-free system. Sun ZZ, Yeung E, Hayes CA, Noireaux V, Murray RM. ACS Synth Biol. 2014 Jun 20;3(6):387-97. doi: 10.1021/sb400131a. Epub 2013 Dec 4. PubMed 24303785.
Backbone
  Vector backbone: pBEST
Growth in bacteria
  Bacterial resistance: Ampicillin, 100 μg/mL
  Growth temperature: 37°C
  Growth strain: DH5alpha
  Growth instructions: Strong UTR -> be careful for overexpression mutations
  Copy number: High Copy
Gene/Insert
  Gene/Insert name: deGFP
Terms and licenses: Academic/Nonprofit Terms; Industry Terms: Not Available to Industry
How to cite: pBEST-p15A-J23102-deGFP-T500 (132p) was a gift from Richard Murray (Addgene plasmid # 70208 ; http://n2t.net/addgene:70208 ; RRID:Addgene_70208)
