[The description below was written by a language model from this plasmid's Addgene catalogue record and pLannotate feature annotations shown in this document.]
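Description:
pBEST-p15A-J23102-deGFP-T500 (132p) is a small bacterial expression plasmid of 3,273 bp built on the pBEST backbone and deposited as one member of a promoter panel. It was made for characterising constitutive promoter strength in an Escherichia coli based cell-free transcription-translation (TX-TL) system. It is propagated in E. coli and selected with ampicillin through a β-lactamase gene driven by its native bla promoter. Replication relies on a p15A origin, which is generally regarded as medium copy and is compatible with ColE1-type plasmids. The catalogue entry nevertheless lists the plasmid as high copy, so the two sources differ on this point.

The payload is a single reporter cassette. According to the plasmid name, the promoter is J23102, a member of the Anderson constitutive sigma-70 promoter family. The automated annotation detects it only as a partial match to the related J23119 promoter, located at the end of the circular map, just upstream of the reporter. It is followed by a strong ribosome binding site derived from bacteriophage T7 gene 10. The record warns that this strong untranslated region can select for mutations caused by overexpression. The coding sequence is deGFP, which the annotation software labelled as a closely related EGFP variant. The name also indicates a T500 transcriptional terminator downstream, but this is not annotated in the feature table.

The remaining hits are short fragments of a tetracycline resistance gene, the RSF origin, the pBR322 bom region and the lambda O gene. These appear to be backbone remnants or homology matches rather than functional elements. Green fluorescence provides a quantitative readout of promoter activity for comparison with the other panel members.
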