Features (pLannotate 1.2.2; 10 found; start..end, strand, type, name):
      7..29      +  RBS            RBS: efficient ribosome binding site from bacteriophage T7 gene 10 (Olins and Rangwala, 1989)
     39..710     +  CDS            (3-F)Tyr-EGFP: (3-F)Tyr-EGFP is a basic (constitutively fluorescent) green fluorescent protein published in 2004, derived from Aequorea victoria.
    750..874     +  CDS            TcR (fragment): tetracycline efflux protein; tet; confers resistance to tetracycline
   1000..1544    +  rep_origin     p15A ori: Plasmids containing the medium-copy-number p15A origin of replication can be propagated in E. coli cells that contain a second plasmid with the ColE1 origin.
   1632..1687    +  rep_origin     RSF ori (fragment): Plasmids containing the RSF 1030 origin of replication can be propagated in E. coli cells that contain additional plasmids with compatible origins.
   1786..1807    -  misc_feature   bom (fragment): basis of mobility region from pBR322
   1911..2771    -  CDS            AmpR: β-lactamase; bla; confers resistance to ampicillin, carbenicillin, and related antibiotics
   2772..2876    -  promoter       AmpR promoter: bla
   2978..3232    +  CDS            O (fragment): VRPO_LAMBD - Protein inferred from homology: Swiss-Prot protein existence level 3. Necessary for the bidirectional replication of DNA. It interacts with the ori (origin of replication) region of the genome during the initiation of replication. From Escherichia phage lambda (Bacteriophage lambda).
   3233..3257    +  promoter       J23119(SpeI) promoter (fragment): bacterial promoter (Registry of Standard Biological Parts BBa J23119) modified to end with an SpeI site
>Addgene plasmid #70208 | pBEST-p15A-J23102-deGFP-T500 (132p) | depositor full sequence | sequence record 125471 | pBEST-p15A-J23102-deGFP-T500 (132p) sequence 3273 bps
AATAATTTTGTTTAACTTTAAGAAGGAGATATACCATGGAGCTTTTCACTGGCGTTGTTCCCATCCTGGT
CGAGCTGGACGGCGACGTAAACGGCCACAAGTTCAGCGTGTCCGGCGAGGGCGAGGGCGATGCCACCTAC
GGCAAGCTGACCCTGAAGTTCATCTGCACCACCGGCAAGCTGCCCGTGCCCTGGCCCACCCTCGTGACCA
CCCTGACCTACGGCGTGCAGTGCTTCAGCCGCTACCCCGACCACATGAAGCAGCACGACTTCTTCAAGTC
CGCCATGCCCGAAGGCTACGTCCAGGAGCGCACCATCTTCTTCAAGGACGACGGCAACTACAAGACCCGC
GCCGAGGTGAAGTTCGAGGGCGACACCCTGGTGAACCGCATCGAGCTGAAGGGCATCGACTTCAAGGAGG
ACGGCAACATCCTGGGGCACAAGCTGGAGTACAACTACAACAGCCACAACGTCTATATCATGGCCGACAA
GCAGAAGAACGGCATCAAGGTGAACTTCAAGATCCGCCACAACATCGAGGACGGCAGCGTGCAGCTCGCC
GACCACTACCAGCAGAACACCCCCATCGGCGACGGCCCCGTGCTGCTGCCCGACAACCACTACCTGAGCA
CCCAGTCCGCCCTGAGCAAAGACCCCAACGAGAAGCGCGATCACATGGTCCTGCTGGAGTTCGTGACCGC
CGCCGGGATCTAACTCGAGCAAAGCCCGCCGAAAGGCGGGCTTTTCTGTGTCGACCGATGCCCTTGAGAG
CCTTCAACCCAGTCAGCTCCTTCCGGTGGGCGCGGGGCATGACTATCGTCGCCGCACTTATGACTGTCTT
CTTTATCATGCAACTCGTAGGACAGGTGCCGGCATGATAAGCTGTCAAACATGAGAATTACAACTTATAT
CGTATGGGGCTGACTTCAGGTGCTACATTTGAAGAGATAAATTGCACTGAAATCTAGAAATATTTTATCT
GATTAATAAGATGATCTTCTTGAGATCGTTTTGGTCTGCGCGTAATCTCTTGCTCTGAAAACGAAAAAAC
CGCCTTGCAGGGCGGTTTTTCGAAGGTTCTCTGAGCTACCAACTCTTTGAACCGAGGTAACTGGCTTGGA
GGAGCGCAGTCACCAAAACTTGTCCTTTCAGTTTAGCCTTAACCGGCGCATGACTTCAAGACTAACTCCT
CTAAATCAATTACCAGTGGCTGCTGCCAGTGGTGCTTTTGCATGTCTTTCCGGGTTGGACTCAAGACGAT
AGTTACCGGATAAGGCGCAGCGGTCGGACTGAACGGGGGGTTCGTGCATACAGTCCAGCTTGGAGCGAAC
TGCCTACCCGGAACTGAGTGTCAGGCGTGGAATGAGACAAACGCGGCCATAACAGCGGAATGACACCGGT
AAACCGAAAGGCAGGAACAGGAGAGCGCACGAGGGAGCCGCCAGGGGAAACGCCTGGTATCTTTATAGTC
CTGTCGGGTTTCGCCACCACTGATTTGAGCGTCAGATTTCGTGATGCTTGTCAGGGGGGCGGAGCCTATG
GAAAAACGGCTTTGCCGCGGCCCTCTCACTTCCCTGTTAAGTATCTTCCTGGCATCTTCCAGGAAATCTC
CGCCCCGTTCGTAAGCCATTTCCGCTCGCCGCAGTCGAACGACCGAGCGTAGCGAGTCAGTGAGCGAGGA
AGCGGAATATATCCTGTATCACATATTCTGCTGACGCACCGGTGCAGCCTTTTTTCTCCTGCCACATGAA
GCACTTCACTGACACCCTCATCAGTGCCAACATAGTAAGCCAGTATACACTCCGCTAGGGTCATGAGATT
ATCAAAAAGGATCTTCACCTAGATCCTTTTAAATTAAAAATGAAGTTTTAAATCAATCTAAAGTATATAT
GAGTAAACTTGGTCTGACAGTTACCAATGCTTAATCAGTGAGGCACCTATCTCAGCGATCTGTCTATTTC
GTTCATCCATAGTTGCCTGACTCCCCGTCGTGTAGATAACTACGATACGGGAGGGCTTACCATCTGGCCC
CAGTGCTGCAATGATACCGCGAGACCCACGCTCACCGGCTCCAGATTTATCAGCAATAAACCAGCCAGCC
GGAAGGGCCGAGCGCAGAAGTGGTCCTGCAACTTTATCCGCCTCCATCCAGTCTATTAATTGTTGCCGGG
AAGCTAGAGTAAGTAGTTCGCCAGTTAATAGTTTGCGCAACGTTGTTGCCATTGCTACAGGCATCGTGGT
GTCACGCTCGTCGTTTGGTATGGCTTCATTCAGCTCCGGTTCCCAACGATCAAGGCGAGTTACATGATCC
CCCATGTTGTGCAAAAAAGCGGTTAGCTCCTTCGGTCCTCCGATCGTTGTCAGAAGTAAGTTGGCCGCAG
TGTTATCACTCATGGTTATGGCAGCACTGCATAATTCTCTTACTGTCATGCCATCCGTAAGATGCTTTTC
TGTGACTGGTGAGTACTCAACCAAGTCATTCTGAGAATAGTGTATGCGGCGACCGAGTTGCTCTTGCCCG
GCGTCAATACGGGATAATACCGCGCCACATAGCAGAACTTTAAAAGTGCTCATCATTGGAAAACGTTCTT
CGGGGCGAAAACTCTCAAGGATCTTACCGCTGTTGAGATCCAGTTCGATGTAACCCACTCGTGCACCCAA
CTGATCTTCAGCATCTTTTACTTTCACCAGCGTTTCTGGGTGAGCAAAAACAGGAAGGCAAAATGCCGCA
AAAAAGGGAATAAGGGCGACACGGAAATGTTGAATACTCATACTCTTCCTTTTTCAATATTATTGAAGCA
TTTATCAGGGTTATTGTCTCATGAGCGGATACATATTTGAATGTATTTAGAAAAATAAACAAATAGGGGT
TCCGCGCACATTTCCCCGAAAAGTGCCACCTGACGTCTAAGAAACCATTATTATCATGACATTAACCTAT
AAAAATAGGCGTATCACGAGGCCCTTTCGTCTTCAAGAATTCTGGCGAATCCTCTGACCAGCCAGAAAAC
GACCTTTCTGTGGTGAAACCGGATGCTGCAATTCAGAGCGGCAGCAAGTGGGGGACAGCAGAAGACCTGA
CCGCCGCAGAGTGGATGTTTGACATGGTGAAGACTATCGCACCATCAGCCAGAAAACCGAATTTTGCTGG
GTGGGCTAACGATATCCGCCTGATGCGTGAACGTGACGGACGTAACCACCGCGACATGTGTGTGCTGTTC
CGCTGGGCATGCTTGACAGCTAGCTCAGTCCTAGGTACTGTGCTAGCGCTAGC
