>Addgene plasmid #70208 | pBEST-p15A-J23102-deGFP-T500 (132p) | addgene partial sequence | sequence record 136417 | pBEST-F 5'-CATGGTGAAGACTATCGCAC-3'
TGTGCTGTTCCGCTGGGCATGCTTGACAGCTAGCTCAGTCCTAGGTACTGTGCTAGCGCTAGCAATAATT
TTGTTTAACTTTAAGAAGGAGATATACCATGGAGCTTTTCACTGGCGTTGTTCCCATCCTGGTCGAGCTG
GACGGCGACGTAAACGGCCACAAGTTCAGCGTGTCCGGCGAGGGCGAGGGCGATGCCACCTACGGCAAGC
TGACCCTGAAGTTCATCTGCACCACCGGCAAGCTGCCCGTGCCCTGGCCCACCCTCGTGACCACCCTGAC
CTACGGCGTGCAGTGCTTCAGCCGCTACCCCGACCACATGAAGCAGCACGACTTCTTCAAGTCCGCCATG
CCCGAAGGCTACGTCCAGGAGCGCACCATCTTCTTCAAGGACGACGGCAACTACAAGACCCGCGCCGAGG
TGAAGTTCGAGGGCGACACCCTGGTGAACCGCATCGAGCTGAAGGGCATCGACTTCAAGGAGGACGGCAA
CATCCTGGGGCACAAGCTGGAGTACAACTACAACAGCCACAACGTCTATATCATGGCCGACAAGCAGAAG
AACGGCATCAAGGTGAACTTCAAGATCCGCCACAACATCGAGGACGGCAGCGTGCAGCTCGCCGACCACT
ACCAGCAGAACACCCCCATCGGCGACGGCCCCGTGCTGCTGCCCGACAACCACTACCTGAGCACCCAGTC
CGCCCTGAGCAAAGACCCCAACGAGAAGCGCGATCACATGGTCCTGCTGGAGTTCGTGACCGCCGCCGGG
ATCTAACTCGAGCAAAGCCCGCCGAAAGGCGGGCTTTTCTGTGTCGACCGATGCCC
