>Addgene plasmid #70208 | pBEST-p15A-J23102-deGFP-T500 (132p) | addgene partial sequence | sequence record 136418 | pBEST-R 5'-TCTCATGTTTGACAGCTTATC-3'
AGAAGACAGTCATAAGTGCGGCGACGATAGTCATGCCCCGCGCCCACCGGAAGGAGCTGACTGGGTTGAA
GGCTCTCAAGGGCATCGGTCGACACAGAAAAGCCCGCCTTTCGGCGGGCTTTGCTCGAGTTAGATCCCGG
CGGCGGTCACGAACTCCAGCAGGACCATGTGATCGCGCTTCTCGTTGGGGTCTTTGCTCAGGGCGGACTG
GGTGCTCAGGTAGTGGTTGTCGGGCAGCAGCACGGGGCCGTCGCCGATGGGGGTGTTCTGCTGGTAGTGG
TCGGCGAGCTGCACGCTGCCGTCCTCGATGTTGTGGCGGATCTTGAAGTTCACCTTGATGCCGTTCTTCT
GCTTGTCGGCCATGATATAGACGTTGTGGCTGTTGTAGTTGTACTCCAGCTTGTGCCCCAGGATGTTGCC
GTCCTCCTTGAAGTCGATGCCCTTCAGCTCGATGCGGTTCACCAGGGTGTCGCCCTCGAACTTCACCTCG
GCGCGGGTCTTGTAGTTGCCGTCGTCCTTGAAGAAGATGGTGCGCTCCTGGACGTAGCCTTCGGGCATGG
CGGACTTGAAGAAGTCGTGCTGCTTCATGTGGTCGGGGTAGCGGCTGAAGCACTGCACGCCGTAGGTCAG
GGTGGTCACGAGGGTGGGCCAGGGCACGGGCAGCTTGCCGGTGGTGCAGATGAACTTCAGGGTCAGCTTG
CCGTAGGTGGCATCGCCCTCGCCCTCGCCGGACACGCTGAACTTGTGGCCGTTTACGTCGCCGTCCAGCT
CGACCAG
